>Addgene plasmid #44377 | pUC-UAS1B16-TEF(203) | depositor full sequence | sequence record 60455 | pUC-UAS1B16-TEF(203) sequence 4672 bps
TCGCGCGTTTCGGTGATGACGGTGAAAACCTCTGACACATGCAGCTCCCGGAGACGGTCACAGCTTGTCT
GTAAGCGGATGCCGGGAGCAGACAAGCCCGTCAGGGCGCGTCAGCGGGTGTTGGCGGGTGTCGGGGCTGG
CTTAACTATGCGGCATCAGAGCAGATTGTACTGAGAGTGCACCATATGCGGTGTGAAATACCGCACAGAT
GCGTAAGGAGAAAATACCGCATCAGGCGCCATTCGCCATTCAGGCTGCGCAACTGTTGGGAAGGGCGATC
GGTGCGGGCCTCTTCGCTATTACGCCAGCTGGCGAAAGGGGGATGTGCTGCAAGGCGATTAAGTTGGGTA
ACGCCAGGGTTTTCCCAGTCACGACGTTGTAAAACGACGGCCAGTTTCGAAGGTACCAAGGAAGCATGCG
GTACCCGAATTCCTGAGGTGTCTCACAAGTGCCGTGCAGTCCCGCCCCCACTTGCTTCTCTTTGTGTGTA
GTGTACGTACATTATCGAGACCGTTGTTCCCGCCCACCTCGATCCGGTCTAGACTGAGGTGTCTCACAAG
TGCCGTGCAGTCCCGCCCCCACTTGCTTCTCTTTGTGTGTAGTGTACGTACATTATCGAGACCGTTGTTC
CCGCCCACCTCGATCCGGGGATCCCTGAGGTGTCTCACAAGTGCCGTGCAGTCCCGCCCCCACTTGCTTC
TCTTTGTGTGTAGTGTACGTACATTATCGAGACCGTTGTTCCCGCCCACCTCGATCCGGGTCGACCTGAG
GTGTCTCACAAGTGCCGTGCAGTCCCGCCCCCACTTGCTTCTCTTTGTGTGTAGTGTACGTACATTATCG
AGACCGTTGTTCCCGCCCACCTCGATCCGGGAGCTCCTGAGGTGTCTCACAAGTGCCGTGCAGTCCCGCC
CCCACTTGCTTCTCTTTGTGTGTAGTGTACGTACATTATCGAGACCGTTGTTCCCGCCCACCTCGATCCG
GTCTAGACTGAGGTGTCTCACAAGTGCCGTGCAGTCCCGCCCCCACTTGCTTCTCTTTGTGTGTAGTGTA
CGTACATTATCGAGACCGTTGTTCCCGCCCACCTCGATCCGGGGATCCCTGAGGTGTCTCACAAGTGCCG
TGCAGTCCCGCCCCCACTTGCTTCTCTTTGTGTGTAGTGTACGTACATTATCGAGACCGTTGTTCCCGCC
CACCTCGATCCGGGTCGACCTGAGGTGTCTCACAAGTGCCGTGCAGTCCCGCCCCCACTTGCTTCTCTTT
GTGTGTAGTGTACGTACATTATCGAGACCGTTGTTCCCGCCCACCTCGATCCGGGCATGCGGTACCCGAA
TTCCTGAGGTGTCTCACAAGTGCCGTGCAGTCCCGCCCCCACTTGCTTCTCTTTGTGTGTAGTGTACGTA
CATTATCGAGACCGTTGTTCCCGCCCACCTCGATCCGGTCTAGACTGAGGTGTCTCACAAGTGCCGTGCA
GTCCCGCCCCCACTTGCTTCTCTTTGTGTGTAGTGTACGTACATTATCGAGACCGTTGTTCCCGCCCACC
TCGATCCGGGGATCCCTGAGGTGTCTCACAAGTGCCGTGCAGTCCCGCCCCCACTTGCTTCTCTTTGTGT
GTAGTGTACGTACATTATCGAGACCGTTGTTCCCGCCCACCTCGATCCGGGTCGACCTGAGGTGTCTCAC
AAGTGCCGTGCAGTCCCGCCCCCACTTGCTTCTCTTTGTGTGTAGTGTACGTACATTATCGAGACCGTTG
TTCCCGCCCACCTCGATCCGGGAGCTCCTGAGGTGTCTCACAAGTGCCGTGCAGTCCCGCCCCCACTTGC
TTCTCTTTGTGTGTAGTGTACGTACATTATCGAGACCGTTGTTCCCGCCCACCTCGATCCGGTCTAGACT
GAGGTGTCTCACAAGTGCCGTGCAGTCCCGCCCCCACTTGCTTCTCTTTGTGTGTAGTGTACGTACATTA
TCGAGACCGTTGTTCCCGCCCACCTCGATCCGGGGATCCCTGAGGTGTCTCACAAGTGCCGTGCAGTCCC
GCCCCCACTTGCTTCTCTTTGTGTGTAGTGTACGTACATTATCGAGACCGTTGTTCCCGCCCACCTCGAT
CCGGGTCGACCTGAGGTGTCTCACAAGTGCCGTGCAGTCCCGCCCCCACTTGCTTCTCTTTGTGTGTAGT
GTACGTACATTATCGAGACCGTTGTTCCCGCCCACCTCGATCCGGGCATGCCTGCAGAAGCTTTTTCTTT
GTCTGGCCATCCGGGTAACCCATGCCGGACGCAAAATAGACTACTGAAAATTTTTTTGCTTTGTGGTTGG
GACTTTAGCCAAGGGTATAAAAGACCACCGTCCCCGAATTACCTTTCCTCTTCTTTTCTCTCTCTCCTTG
TCAACTCACACCCGAAATCGTTAAGCATTTCCTTCTGAGTATAAGAATCATTCAAAGGCGCGCCATCATG
GTCATAGCTGTTTCCTGTGTGAAATTGTTATCCGCTCACAATTCCACACAACATACGAGCCGGAAGCATA
AAGTGTAAAGCCTGGGGTGCCTAATGAGTGAGCTAACTCACATTAATTGCGTTGCGCTCACTGCCCGCTT
TCCAGTCGGGAAACCTGTCGTGCCAGCTGCATTAATGAATCGGCCAACGCGCGGGGAGAGGCGGTTTGCG
TATTGGGCGCTCTTCCGCTTCCTCGCTCACTGACTCGCTGCGCTCGGTCGTTCGGCTGCGGCGAGCGGTA
TCAGCTCACTCAAAGGCGGTAATACGGTTATCCACAGAATCAGGGGATAACGCAGGAAAGAACATGTGAG
CAAAAGGCCAGCAAAAGGCCAGGAACCGTAAAAAGGCCGCGTTGCTGGCGTTTTTCCATAGGCTCCGCCC
CCCTGACGAGCATCACAAAAATCGACGCTCAAGTCAGAGGTGGCGAAACCCGACAGGACTATAAAGATAC
CAGGCGTTTCCCCCTGGAAGCTCCCTCGTGCGCTCTCCTGTTCCGACCCTGCCGCTTACCGGATACCTGT
CCGCCTTTCTCCCTTCGGGAAGCGTGGCGCTTTCTCATAGCTCACGCTGTAGGTATCTCAGTTCGGTGTA
GGTCGTTCGCTCCAAGCTGGGCTGTGTGCACGAACCCCCCGTTCAGCCCGACCGCTGCGCCTTATCCGGT
AACTATCGTCTTGAGTCCAACCCGGTAAGACACGACTTATCGCCACTGGCAGCAGCCACTGGTAACAGGA
TTAGCAGAGCGAGGTATGTAGGCGGTGCTACAGAGTTCTTGAAGTGGTGGCCTAACTACGGCTACACTAG
AAGGACAGTATTTGGTATCTGCGCTCTGCTGAAGCCAGTTACCTTCGGAAAAAGAGTTGGTAGCTCTTGA
TCCGGCAAACAAACCACCGCTGGTAGCGGTGGTTTTTTTGTTTGCAAGCAGCAGATTACGCGCAGAAAAA
AAGGATCTCAAGAAGATCCTTTGATCTTTTCTACGGGGTCTGACGCTCAGTGGAACGAAAACTCACGTTA
AGGGATTTTGGTCATGAGATTATCAAAAAGGATCTTCACCTAGATCCTTTTAAATTAAAAATGAAGTTTT
AAATCAATCTAAAGTATATATGAGTAAACTTGGTCTGACAGTTACCAATGCTTAATCAGTGAGGCACCTA
TCTCAGCGATCTGTCTATTTCGTTCATCCATAGTTGCCTGACTCCCCGTCGTGTAGATAACTACGATACG
GGAGGGCTTACCATCTGGCCCCAGTGCTGCAATGATACCGCGAGACCCACGCTCACCGGCTCCAGATTTA
TCAGCAATAAACCAGCCAGCCGGAAGGGCCGAGCGCAGAAGTGGTCCTGCAACTTTATCCGCCTCCATCC
AGTCTATTAATTGTTGCCGGGAAGCTAGAGTAAGTAGTTCGCCAGTTAATAGTTTGCGCAACGTTGTTGC
CATTGCTACAGGCATCGTGGTGTCACGCTCGTCGTTTGGTATGGCTTCATTCAGCTCCGGTTCCCAACGA
TCAAGGCGAGTTACATGATCCCCCATGTTGTGCAAAAAAGCGGTTAGCTCCTTCGGTCCTCCGATCGTTG
TCAGAAGTAAGTTGGCCGCAGTGTTATCACTCATGGTTATGGCAGCACTGCATAATTCTCTTACTGTCAT
GCCATCCGTAAGATGCTTTTCTGTGACTGGTGAGTACTCAACCAAGTCATTCTGAGAATAGTGTATGCGG
CGACCGAGTTGCTCTTGCCCGGCGTCAATACGGGATAATACCGCGCCACATAGCAGAACTTTAAAAGTGC
TCATCATTGGAAAACGTTCTTCGGGGCGAAAACTCTCAAGGATCTTACCGCTGTTGAGATCCAGTTCGAT
GTAACCCACTCGTGCACCCAACTGATCTTCAGCATCTTTTACTTTCACCAGCGTTTCTGGGTGAGCAAAA
ACAGGAAGGCAAAATGCCGCAAAAAAGGGAATAAGGGCGACACGGAAATGTTGAATACTCATACTCTTCC
TTTTTCAATATTATTGAAGCATTTATCAGGGTTATTGTCTCATGAGCGGATACATATTTGAATGTATTTA
GAAAAATAAACAAATAGGGGTTCCGCGCACATTTCCCCGAAAAGTGCCACCTGACGTCTAAGAAACCATT
ATTATCATGACATTAACCTATAAAAATAGGCGTATCACGAGGCCCTTTCGTC
Features (pLannotate 1.2.2; 10 found; start..end, strand, type, name):
    137..236     +  misc_feature   bom (fragment): basis of mobility region from pBR322
    242..395     -  CDS            lacZα (fragment): LacZα fragment of β-galactosidase; lacZ fragment
   2475..2491    -  protein_bind   lac operator: The lac repressor binds to the lac operator to inhibit transcription in E. coli. This inhibition can be relieved by adding lactose or isopropyl-β-D-thiogalactopyranoside (IPTG). lac repressor encoded by lacI
   2499..2529    -  promoter       lac promoter: promoter for the E. coli lac operon
   2544..2565    -  protein_bind   CAP binding site: CAP binding activates transcription in the presence of cAMP. E. coli catabolite activator protein
   2578..2670    -  CDS            lacI (fragment): lac repressor; lacI; The lac repressor binds to the lac operator to inhibit transcription in E. coli. This inhibition can be relieved by adding lactose or isopropyl-β-D-thiogalactopyranoside (IPTG).
   2853..3441    -  rep_origin     ori: high-copy-number ColE1/pMB1/pBR322/pUC origin of replication
   3612..4472    -  CDS            AmpR: β-lactamase; bla; confers resistance to ampicillin, carbenicillin, and related antibiotics
   4473..4577    -  promoter       AmpR promoter: bla
   4672..35      +  CDS            rop (fragment) (across the origin): Rop protein, which maintains plasmids at low copy number; rop
