[The description below was written by a language model from this plasmid's Addgene catalogue record and pLannotate feature annotations shown in this document.]
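Description:
pUC-UAS1B16-TEF(203) is a 4,672 bp pUC19-based plasmid that stores a synthetic hybrid promoter for the oleaginous yeast Yarrowia lipolytica. It is catalogued as a bacterial expression and synthetic biology vector, but functionally it is an E. coli cloning and storage plasmid. It replicates from the high-copy ColE1/pUC origin and is selected with ampicillin through the β-lactamase gene and its native promoter. No yeast origin, centromere or yeast selectable marker is annotated, so the plasmid itself is not equipped for maintenance in Yarrowia.

The payload is a roughly 2 kb insert, the UAS1B16-TEF(203) promoter, cloned between BstBI and AscI sites that both remain intact, so the element can be excised and moved into other vectors. The name indicates sixteen tandem copies of the UAS1B upstream activating sequence fused to a TEF-derived core promoter element designated 203. This matches the hybrid promoter strategy of the associated study, in which enhancer repeats are placed upstream of a core promoter to tune expression strength in Y. lipolytica. The feature table does not annotate the insert. It corresponds to the unannotated stretch between the lacZα fragment and the lac operator, lac promoter and CAP binding site, which places it in the pUC19 polylinker region, interrupting lacZα and flanked by the M13 sequencing primer sites. The short bom, rop and lacI fragments called by the annotation tool are backbone remnants rather than functional elements. No downstream coding sequence or reporter is recorded, so the plasmid serves mainly as a source of this promoter part for building Yarrowia expression cassettes.
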