Addgene plasmid #44377: pUC-UAS1B16-TEF(203)
Depositing lab: Hal Alper. Depositing organization: University of Texas at Austin. Publication: Tuning gene expression in Yarrowia lipolytica by a hybrid promoter approach. Blazeck J, Liu L, Redden H, Alper H. Appl Environ Microbiol. 2011 Nov;77(22):7905-14. doi: 10.1128/AEM.05763-11. Epub 2011 Sep 16. PubMed 21926196.
Backbone
  Vector backbone: pUC19
  Backbone size w/o insert (bp): 2623
  Total vector size (bp): 4672
  Modifications to backbone: None
  Vector type: Bacterial Expression, Synthetic Biology
Growth in bacteria
  Bacterial resistance: Ampicillin, 100 μg/mL
  Growth temperature: 37°C
  Growth strain: DH10B
  Copy number: High Copy
Gene/Insert
  Gene/Insert name: UAS1B16-TEF(203) promoter
  Species: Yarrowia lipolytica
  Insert size (bp): 2049
  Mutation: N/A
  Promoter: UAS1B16-TEF(203)
  Cloning method: Restriction Enzyme; 5′ cloning site BstBI (not destroyed); 3′ cloning site AscI (not destroyed)
  Sequencing primers: 5′ m13_forward20_primer; 3′ m13_reverse_primer
Terms and licenses: Academic/Nonprofit Terms; Industry Terms: Not Available to Industry
How to cite: pUC-UAS1B16-TEF(203) was a gift from Hal Alper (Addgene plasmid # 44377 ; http://n2t.net/addgene:44377 ; RRID:Addgene_44377)
