>Addgene plasmid #44377 | pUC-UAS1B16-TEF(203) | addgene partial sequence | sequence record 62638 | M13_pUC_rev
TTTGAATGATTCTTATACTCAGAAGGAAATGCTTAACGATTTCGGGTGTGAGTTGACAAGGAGAGAGAGA
AAAGAAGAGGAAAGGTAATTCGGGGACGGTGGTCTTTTATACCCTTGGCTAAAGTCCCAACCACAAAGCA
AAAAAATTTTCAGTAGTCTATTTTGCGTCCGGCATGGGTTACCCGGATGGCCAGACAAAGAAAAAGCTTC
TGCAGGCATGCCCGGATCGAGGTGGGCGGGAACAACGGTCTCGATAATGTACGTACACTACACACAAAGA
GAAGCAAGTGGGGGCGGGACTGCACGGCACTTGTGAGACACCTCAGGTCGACCCGGATCGAGGTGGGCGG
GAACAACGGTCTCGATAATGTACGTACACTACACACAAAGAGAAGCAAGTGGGGGCGGGACTGCACGGCA
CTTGTGAGACACCTCAGGGATCCCCGGATCGAGGTGGGCGGGAACAACGGTCTCGATAATGTACGTACAC
TACACACAAAGAGAAGCAAGTGGGGGCGGGACTGCACGGCACTTGTGAGACACCTCAGTCTAGACCGGAT
CGAGGTGGGCGGGAACAACGGTCTCGATAATGTACGTACACTACACACAAAGAGAAGCAAGTGGGGGCGG
GACTGCACGGCACTTGTGAGACACCTCAGGAGCTCCCGGATCGAGGTGGGCGGGAACAACGGTCTCGATA
ATGTACGTACACTACACACA
